Addgene plasmid #15525: L1-YA
Depositing lab: Vance Lemmon. Depositing organization: Case Western Reserve University. Publication: RanBPM is an L1-interacting protein that regulates L1-mediated mitogen-activated protein kinase activation. Cheng L, Lemmon S, Lemmon V. J Neurochem. 2005 Aug . 94(4):1102-10. 10.1111/j.1471-4159.2005.03254.x PubMed 16000162.
Backbone
  Vector backbone: pAS2
  Backbone size w/o insert (bp): 8400
  Vector type: Yeast Expression
Growth in bacteria
  Bacterial resistance: Ampicillin, 100 μg/mL
  Growth temperature: 37°C
  Growth strain: DH5alpha
  Copy number: Unknown
Gene/Insert
  Gene/Insert name: L1-cytoplasmic domain-Y1176A (alt name: L1-CAM)
  Species: H. sapiens (human)
  Insert size (bp): 350
  Mutation: Tyrosine 1176 changed to Alanine
  Entrez Gene: L1CAM (a.k.a. CAML1, CD171, HSAS, HSAS1, HYCX, MASA, MIC5, N-CAM-L1, N-CAML1, NCAM-L1, S10, SPG1)
  Cloning method: Restriction Enzyme; 5′ cloning site NcoI (not destroyed); 3′ cloning site BamHI (not destroyed)
  Sequencing primers: 5′ N/A
Terms and licenses: Academic/Nonprofit Terms; Industry Terms: Not Available to Industry
How to cite: L1-YA was a gift from Vance Lemmon (Addgene plasmid # 15525 ; http://n2t.net/addgene:15525 ; RRID:Addgene_15525)
