[The description below was written by a language model from this plasmid's Addgene catalogue record.]
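Description:
L1-YA is a yeast expression plasmid built on the pAS2 backbone (about 8.4 kb without insert) and carrying an approximately 350 bp fragment encoding the cytoplasmic domain of human L1CAM (L1-CAM, CD171). The fragment was inserted by restriction cloning between NcoI and BamHI sites, both of which remain intact. It bears a point mutation changing tyrosine 1176 to alanine. In bacteria the plasmid is selected with ampicillin; its copy number is recorded as unknown. No feature table accompanies the entry, so the promoter, yeast selection marker, origins of replication and any fusion partner are not stated for this construct.

pAS2 is generally known as a yeast two-hybrid "bait" vector, in which inserts are expressed as fusions to the GAL4 DNA-binding domain, with a yeast auxotrophic marker and a 2μ origin for maintenance in yeast. That arrangement is likely here, but it comes from general knowledge of the backbone rather than from the record. The associated publication concerns the identification of RanBPM as an L1-interacting protein that regulates L1-mediated MAP kinase activation, which fits the use of the L1 cytoplasmic tail as an interaction bait. In that setting, the Y1176A variant would most plausibly serve as a mutant counterpart to the wild-type cytoplasmic domain, testing whether this tyrosine is needed for binding of intracellular partners. The record itself does not spell out the specific experimental purpose.
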