>Addgene plasmid #15525 | L1-YA | addgene partial sequence | sequence record 22183 | 15525 with Gal4-Nterm
ACGATGTTCCAGATTACGCTAGCTTGGGTGGTCATATGGCCATGGTCAAGCGCAGCAAGGGCGGCAAAGC
CTCAGTGAAGGATAAGGAGGACACCCAGGTGGACTCTGAGGCCCGACCGATGAAAGATGAGACCTTCGGC
GAGTACAGGTCCCTGGAGAGTGACAACGAGGAGAAGGCCTTTGGCAGCAGCCAGCCATCGCTCAACGGGG
ACATCAAGCCCCTGGGCAGTGACGACAGCCTGGCCGATTATGGGGGCAGCGTGGATGTTCAGTTCAACGA
GGATGGTTCGTTCATTGGCCAGTACAGTGGCAAGAAGGAGAAGGAGGCGGCAGGGGGCAATGACAGCTCA
GGGGCCACTTCCCCCATCAACCCTGCCGTGGCCCTAGAATAGTGGATCCGTCGACCTGCAGCCAAGCTAA
TTCCGGGCGAATTTCTTATGATTTATGATTTTTATTATTAAATAAGTTATAAAAAAAATAAGTGTATACA
AATTTTAAAGTGACTCTTAGGTTTTAAAACGAAAATTCTTATTCTTGAGTAACTCTTTCCTGTAGGTCAG
GTTGCTTTCTCAGGTATAGCATGAGGTCGCTCTTATTGACCACACCTCTACCGGCATGCAAGCTTGGCGT
AATCATGGTCATAGCTGTTTCCTGTGTGAAATTGTTATCCGCTCACCATTCCCACACACATACGAGCCGG
A
